Addgene plasmid #96976: pMDC43-SEIPIN1
Purpose: Express GFP-tagged Arabidopsis SEIPIN1 gene in plants.
Depositing lab: Kent Chapman. Depositing organization: University of North Texas. Publication: Arabidopsis SEIPIN Proteins Modulate Triacylglycerol Accumulation and Influence Lipid Droplet Proliferation. Cai Y, Goodman JM, Pyc M, Mullen RT, Dyer JM, Chapman KD. Plant Cell. 2015 Sep;27(9):2616-36. doi: 10.1105/tpc.15.00588. Epub 2015 Sep 11. PubMed 26362606.
Backbone
  Vector backbone: pMDC43
  Backbone size w/o insert (bp): 12460
  Vector type: Plant Expression
  Selectable markers: Hygromycin
Growth in bacteria
  Bacterial resistance: Kanamycin, 50 μg/mL
  Growth temperature: 37°C
  Growth strain: DH5alpha
  Copy number: High Copy
Gene/Insert
  Gene/Insert name: SEIPIN1
  Species: A. thaliana (mustard weed)
  Insert size (bp): 1107
  Entrez Gene: AT5G16460 (a.k.a. AT5G16460, MQK4.19, MQK4_19)
  Promoter: 35S
  Tag / fusion protein: GFP (N terminal on insert)
  Cloning method: Restriction Enzyme; 5′ cloning site AscI (not destroyed); 3′ cloning site PacI (not destroyed)
Terms and licenses: Academic/Nonprofit Terms; Industry Terms: Not Available to Industry
Depositor comments: The sequences and maps of pMDC vectors can be obtained from the following website. http://www.botinst.uzh.ch/en/research/development/grossnik/vectors/MarkdGatewayVectors.html
How to cite: pMDC43-SEIPIN1 was a gift from Kent Chapman (Addgene plasmid # 96976 ; http://n2t.net/addgene:96976 ; RRID:Addgene_96976)
