[The description below was written by a language model from this plasmid's Addgene catalogue record and pLannotate feature annotations shown in this document.]
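Description:
pMDC43-SEIPIN1 is a binary T-DNA plant expression vector built on the pMDC43 backbone, designed to express Arabidopsis thaliana SEIPIN1 (AT5G16460) as an N-terminal GFP fusion in plants. The annotated full sequence is about 11.8 kb. It carries two replication systems: a high-copy ColE1/pUC-type origin with the pBR322 bom region for propagation in E. coli, and the pVS1 oriV with its RepA replication and StaA stability genes, which normally support maintenance in Agrobacterium. Bacterial selection is by kanamycin through an aminoglycoside phosphotransferase gene located outside the T-DNA.

Between the nopaline-type right and left border repeats lie two plant expression units. In the first, an enhanced CaMV 35S promoter with a duplicated enhancer drives a roughly 0.7 kb Aequorea victoria fluorescent protein coding sequence followed almost directly by the approximately 1.1 kb SEIPIN1 coding sequence, terminated by the NOS terminator and poly(A) signal. The automated annotation labels the fluorescent protein as a cyan variant (P11), whereas the catalogue entry describes it simply as GFP; this is probably a closest-match call on a GFP derivative. The insert was placed by restriction cloning between AscI and PacI sites, both retained. The second unit uses another enhanced 35S promoter to express hygromycin B phosphotransferase with the CaMV poly(A) signal, giving hygromycin selection of transformed plant tissue. Remnant lac promoter/operator, lacI and lacZα fragments are backbone leftovers.

SEIPIN1 is annotated as influencing lipid droplet number, size and morphology and modulating triacylglycerol accumulation. The construct therefore allows constitutive expression and fluorescence-based localization of the protein in plant cells in studies of lipid droplet formation.
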