Features (pLannotate 1.2.2; 25 found; start..end, strand, type, name):
     59..79      -  misc_feature   MCS (fragment): pUC18/19 multiple cloning site
    154..825     +  promoter       CaMV 35S promoter (enhanced): cauliflower mosaic virus 35S promoter with a duplicated enhancer region
    827..853     -  misc_feature   MCS (fragment): pUC18/19 multiple cloning site
    863..1576    +  CDS            P11: P11 is a basic (constitutively fluorescent) cyan fluorescent protein published in 1994, derived from Aequorea victoria.
   1586..2689    +  CDS            SEI1: SEI1_ARATH - Experimental evidence at transcript level: Swiss-Prot protein existence level 2. Involved in lipid metabolism and lipid droplet (LD) morphology, number, and size. Facilitates the formation of large-sized LDs and modulates triacylglycerol accumulation. Induces probably a reorganization of the endoplasmic reticulum into LD-forming domains. From Arabidopsis thaliana (Mouse-ear cress).
   2700..2735    -  misc_feature   MCS (fragment): pBluescript multiple cloning site
   2746..2998    +  terminator     NOS terminator: nopaline synthase terminator and poly(A) signal
   3037..3059    -  protein_bind   lac operator (fragment): The lac repressor binds to the lac operator to inhibit transcription in E. coli. This inhibition can be relieved by adding lactose or isopropyl-β-D-thiogalactopyranoside (IPTG). lac repressor encoded by lacI
   3063..3093    -  promoter       lac promoter: promoter for the E. coli lac operon
   3108..3129    -  protein_bind   CAP binding site: CAP binding activates transcription in the presence of cAMP. E. coli catabolite activator protein
   3142..3230    -  CDS            lacI (fragment): lac repressor; lacI; The lac repressor binds to the lac operator to inhibit transcription in E. coli. This inhibition can be relieved by adding lactose or isopropyl-β-D-thiogalactopyranoside (IPTG).
   3320..3996    +  promoter       CaMV 35S promoter (enhanced): cauliflower mosaic virus 35S promoter with a duplicated enhancer region
   4063..5088    +  CDS            HygR: hygromycin B phosphotransferase confers resistance to hygromycin
   5129..5303    +  polyA_signal   CaMV poly(A) signal: cauliflower mosaic virus polyadenylation signal
   5381..5405    -  misc_feature   LB T-DNA repeat: left border repeat from nopaline C58 T-DNA
   5830..6624    +  CDS            KanR: aminoglycoside phosphotransferase; aphA-3; confers resistance to kanamycin
   6711..7299    +  rep_origin     ori: high-copy-number ColE1/pMB1/pBR322/pUC origin of replication
   7485..7625    -  misc_feature   bom: basis of mobility region from pBR322
   7727..7766    -  CDS            rop (fragment): Rop protein, which maintains plasmids at low copy number; rop
   7969..8163    -  rep_origin     pVS1 oriV: origin of replication for the Pseudomonas plasmid pVS1 (Heeb et al., 2000)
   8229..9302    -  CDS            pVS1 RepA: replication protein from the Pseudomonas plasmid pVS1 (Heeb et al., 2000)
   9731..10360   -  CDS            pVS1 StaA: stability protein from the Pseudomonas plasmid pVS1 (Heeb et al., 2000)
  10920..11321   -  CDS            Y4CG_SINFN (fragment): Protein inferred from homology: Swiss-Prot protein existence level 3. From Sinorhizobium fredii (strain NBRC 101917 / NGR234).
  11661..11685   -  misc_feature   RB T-DNA repeat: right border repeat from nopaline C58 T-DNA
  11751..56      -  CDS            lacZα (fragment) (across the origin): LacZα fragment of β-galactosidase; lacZ fragment
>Addgene plasmid #96976 | pMDC43-SEIPIN1 | addgene full sequence | sequence record 189287 | Addgene NGS Result
AAGTTGGGTAACGCCAGGGTTTTCCCAGTCACGACGTTGTAAAACGACGGCCAGTGCCAAGCTTGCATGC
CTGCAGGTCAACATGGTGGAGCACGACACACTTGTCTACTCCAAAAATATCAAAGATACAGTCTCAGAAG
ACCAAAGGGCAATTGAGACTTTTCAACAAAGGGTAATATCCGGAAACCTCCTCGGATTCCATTGCCCAGC
TATCTGTCACTTTATTGTGAAGATAGTGGAAAAGGAAGGTGGCTCCTACAAATGCCATCATTGCGATAAA
GGAAAGGCCATCGTTGAAGATGCCTCTGCCGACAGTGGTCCCAAAGATGGACCCCCACCCACGAGGAGCA
TCGTGGAAAAAGAAGACGTTCCAACCACGTCTTCAAAGCAAGTGGATTGATGTGATAACATGGTGGAGCA
CGACACACTTGTCTACTCCAAAAATATCAAAGATACAGTCTCAGAAGACCAAAGGGCAATTGAGACTTTT
CAACAAAGGGTAATATCCGGAAACCTCCTCGGATTCCATTGCCCAGCTATCTGTCACTTTATTGTGAAGA
TAGTGGAAAAGGAAGGTGGCTCCTACAAATGCCATCATTGCGATAAAGGAAAGGCCATCGTTGAAGATGC
CTCTGCCGACAGTGGTCCCAAAGATGGACCCCCACCCACGAGGAGCATCGTGGAAAAAGAAGACGTTCCA
ACCACGTCTTCAAAGCAAGTGGATTGATGTGATATCTCCACTGACGTAAGGGATGACGCACAATCCCACT
ATCCTTCGCAAGACCCTTCCTCTATATAAGGAAGTTCATTTCATTTGGAGAGGACCTCGACTCTAGAGGA
TCCCCGGGTACCGGTAGAAAAAATGAGTAAAGGAGAAGAACTTTTCACTGGAGTTGTCCCAATTCTTGTT
GAATTAGATGGTGATGTTAATGGGCACAAATTTTCTGTCAGTGGAGAGGGTGAAGGTGATGCAACATACG
GAAAACTTACCCTTAAATTTATTTGCACTACTGGAAAACTACCTGTTCCATGGCCAACCCTGGTCACCAC
CCTGACCTACGGCGTGCAGTGCTTCTCCCGTTACCCTGATCATATGAAGCGGCACGACTTCTTCAAGAGC
GCCATGCCTGAGGGATACGTGCAGGAGAGGACCATCTTCTTCAAGGACGACGGGAACTACAAGACACGTG
CTGAAGTCAAGTTTGAGGGAGACACCCTCGTCAACAGGATCGAGCTTAAGGGAATCGATTTCAAGGAGGA
CGGAAACATCCTCGGCCACAAGTTGGAATACAACTACAACTCCCACAACGTATACATCATGGCCGACAAG
CAAAAGAACGGCATCAAAGCCAACTTCAAGACCCGCCACAACATCGAAGACGGCGGCGTGCAACTCGCTG
ATCATTATCAACAAAATACTCCAATTGGCGATGGCCCTGTCCTTTTACCAGACAACCATTACCTGTCCAC
ACAATCTGCCCTTTCGAAAGATCCCAACGAAAAGAGAGACCACATGGTCCTTCTTGAGTTTGTAACAGCT
GCTGGGATTACACATGGCATGGATGAACTATACAAAGGCGCGCCAATGAGAATCCTCCAAAACAAAACAA
TGAAAGAACAAGACAACCAACTCAAAATCCCTGAACCATTACGAGCTGACTGGTTCATGGTTCTAGTCAC
CATCCAAGCTGATCTAATCTACAACGCACTCGTGGTATTATCCTCACCTTTCTTTCTCCTATACCGCTCT
TACCGCCGCGCAGTCGTTACCGTCTCCGCAGCAGAAAAAGCGGTTAAACGTGCTCCAGCGCAGATAGCTG
GTGGTGCGGGGCGGGTTGTTAGGAGGACATGGTTTGGTATATTGGGTGCATGCCACGTGTCAATGGTAAT
GGTGTTGGCTTTGATTTTGGCGGTTGTTATTGGTGTTGGGATTGTGAGTTTGTATGTAGAAAAGCCTGTG
GTTGTGAGAGACAGATTGTTCTTTGATTACACTGAAGAAAACCCCAGTGCGGTTTTTAGTTTTGATAAGA
AGAAGAGATCGTTTAGTGTTCCTGTTGGTCATAGTGTTCATGTCTCTTTAGTGCTTTGGATGCCTGAATC
TGAAATTAATCGAAGAATTGGAGTATTTCAGTTGAAAGTAGAGCTTTTATCGTTGAAAGGCGAGACAATC
GCGAGATCGAGCCAACCTTGTATGTTACGGTTCAGAAGCAAACCTATAAGACTTGCACGAACATTTGTGA
TGAGTGTTCCACTTATAGCCGGGATAGCAAACGAAGCACAAACAATGAGAATCGATGCATTAAAGCACCA
AGAGAAAATGCCAAGGACAAAAGCCGTGAGAGCGACTCTGATTCCGCGTGCACAAACTCGGACATTGCCT
CAGTTATATGAAGCAGAGATCGTTATAAACTCAAAACCGCCCTGGATTAAACGAATGGCTTATAACTGGA
AATGGACTCTTTGCGTATGGACTTCAATGTACCTTTACGTCGCGATTTTGACCGCACTTCTTTGGTGTTT
TAGACCGGTTTTGTTCCCTTACACTTCCTCAAGAACCATTTCGGAGAGCGAAAACTTAGAGATCGAAGTA
GTTGAAGAGGAACAAGAACAAGTCATGGAAAGACGACGGAGGGAAAGAAGAAACCAGCCTCGTCGAAGAA
ATTTTGCTACTACACAGAAAAGTTATACATAGTTAATTAACTAGTTCTAGAGCGGCCGCCACCGCGGTGG
AGCTCGAATTTCCCCGATCGTTCAAACATTTGGCAATAAAGTTTCTTAAGATTGAATCCTGTTGCCGGTC
TTGCGATGATTATCATATAATTTCTGTTGAATTACGTTAAGCATGTAATAATTAACATGTAATGCATGAC
GTTATTTATGAGATGGGTTTTTATGATTAGAGTCCCGCAATTATACATTTAATACGCGATAGAAAACAAA
ATATAGCGCGCAAACTAGGATAAATTATCGCGCGCGGTGTCATCTATGTTACTAGATCGGGAATTCGTAA
TCATGTCATAGCTGTTTCCTGTGTGAAATTGTTATCCGCTCACAATTCCACACAACATACGAGCCGGAAG
CATAAAGTGTAAAGCCTGGGGTGCCTAATGAGTGAGCTAACTCACATTAATTGCGTTGCGCTCACTGCCC
GCTTTCCAGTCGGGAAACCTGTCGTGCCAGCTGCATTAATGAATCGGCCAACGCGCGGGGAGAGGCGGTT
TGCGTATTGGCTAGAGCAGCTTGCCAACATGGTGGAGCACGACACTCTCGTCTACTCCAAGAATATCAAA
GATACAGTCTCAGAAGACCAAAGGGCTATTGAGACTTTTCAACAAAGGGTAATATCGGGAAACCTCCTCG
GATTCCATTGCCCAGCTATCTGTCACTTCATCAAAAGGACAGTAGAAAAGGAAGGTGGCACCTACAAATG
CCATCATTGCGATAAAGGAAAGGCTATCGTTCAAGATGCCTCTGCCGACAGTGGTCCCAAAGATGGACCC
CCACCCACGAGGAGCATCGTGGAAAAAGAAGACGTTCCAACCACGTCTTCAAAGCAAGTGGATTGATGTG
AACATGGTGGAGCACGACACTCTCGTCTACTCCAAGAATATCAAAGATACAGTCTCAGAAGACCAAAGGG
CTATTGAGACTTTTCAACAAAGGGTAATATCGGGAAACCTCCTCGGATTCCATTGCCCAGCTATCTGTCA
CTTCATCAAAAGGACAGTAGAAAAGGAAGGTGGCACCTACAAATGCCATCATTGCGATAAAGGAAAGGCT
ATCGTTCAAGATGCCTCTGCCGACAGTGGTCCCAAAGATGGACCCCCACCCACGAGGAGCATCGTGGAAA
AAGAAGACGTTCCAACCACGTCTTCAAAGCAAGTGGATTGATGTGATATCTCCACTGACGTAAGGGATGA
CGCACAATCCCACTATCCTTCGCAAGACCCTTCCTCTATATAAGGAAGTTCATTTCATTTGGAGAGGACA
CGCTGAAATCACCAGTCTCTCTCTACAAATCTATCTCTCTCGAGCTTTCGCAGATCCGGGGGGCAATGAG
ATATGAAAAAGCCTGAACTCACCGCGACGTCTGTCGAGAAGTTTCTGATCGAAAAGTTCGACAGCGTCTC
CGACCTGATGCAGCTCTCGGAGGGCGAAGAATCTCGTGCTTTCAGCTTCGATGTAGGAGGGCGTGGATAT
GTCCTGCGGGTAAATAGCTGCGCCGATGGTTTCTACAAAGATCGTTATGTTTATCGGCACTTTGCATCGG
CCGCGCTCCCGATTCCGGAAGTGCTTGACATTGGGGAGTTTAGCGAGAGCCTGACCTATTGCATCTCCCG
CCGTTCACAGGGTGTCACGTTGCAAGACCTGCCTGAAACCGAACTGCCCGCTGTTCTACAACCGGTCGCG
GAGGCTATGGATGCGATCGCTGCGGCCGATCTTAGCCAGACGAGCGGGTTCGGCCCATTCGGACCGCAAG
GAATCGGTCAATACACTACATGGCGTGATTTCATATGCGCGATTGCTGATCCCCATGTGTATCACTGGCA
AACTGTGATGGACGACACCGTCAGTGCGTCCGTCGCGCAGGCTCTCGATGAGCTGATGCTTTGGGCCGAG
GACTGCCCCGAAGTCCGGCACCTCGTGCACGCGGATTTCGGCTCCAACAATGTCCTGACGGACAATGGCC
GCATAACAGCGGTCATTGACTGGAGCGAGGCGATGTTCGGGGATTCCCAATACGAGGTCGCCAACATCTT
CTTCTGGAGGCCGTGGTTGGCTTGTATGGAGCAGCAGACGCGCTACTTCGAGCGGAGGCATCCGGAGCTT
GCAGGATCGCCACGACTCCGGGCGTATATGCTCCGCATTGGTCTTGACCAACTCTATCAGAGCTTGGTTG
ACGGCAATTTCGATGATGCAGCTTGGGCGCAGGGTCGATGCGACGCAATCGTCCGATCCGGAGCCGGGAC
TGTCGGGCGTACACAAATCGCCCGCAGAAGCGCGGCCGTCTGGACCGATGGCTGTGTAGAAGTACTCGCC
GATAGTGGAAACCGACGCCCCAGCACTCGTCCGAGGGCAAAGAAATAGAGTAGATGCCGACCGGGATCTG
TCGATCGACAAGCTCGAGTTTCTCCATAATAATGTGTGAGTAGTTCCCAGATAAGGGAATTAGGGTTCCT
ATAGGGTTTCGCTCATGTGTTGAGCATATAAGAAACCCTTAGTATGTATTTGTATTTGTAAAATACTTCT
ATCAATAAAATTTCTAATTCCTAAAACCAAAATCCAGTACTAAAATCCAGATCCCCCGAATTAATTCGGC
GTTAATTCAGTACATTAAAAACGTCCGCAATGTGTTATTAAGTTGTCTAAGCGTCAATTTGTTTACACCA
CAATATATCCTGCCACCAGCCAGCCAACAGCTCCCCGACCGGCAGCTCGGCACAAAATCACCACTCGATA
CAGGCAGCCCATCAGTCCGGGACGGCGTCAGCGGGAGAGCCGTTGTAAGGCGGCAGACTTTGCTCATGTT
ACCGATGCTATTCGGAAGAACGGCAACTAAGCTGCCGGGTTTGAAACACGGATGATCTCGCGGAGGGTAG
CATGTTGATTGTAACGATGACAGAGCGTTGCTGCCTGTGATCACCGCGGTTTCAAAATCGGCTCCGTCGA
TACTATGTTATACGCCAACTTTGAAAACAACTTTGAAAAAGCTGTTTTCTGGTATTTAAGGTTTTAGAAT
GCAAGGAACAGTGAATTGGAGTTCGTCTTGTTATAATTAGCTTCTTGGGGTATCTTTAAATACTGTAGAA
AAGAGGAAGGAAATAATAAATGGCTAAAATGAGAATATCACCGGAATTGAAAAAACTGATCGAAAAATAC
CGCTGCGTAAAAGATACGGAAGGAATGTCTCCTGCTAAGGTATATAAGCTGGTGGGAGAAAATGAAAACC
TATATTTAAAAATGACGGACAGCCGGTATAAAGGGACCACCTATGATGTGGAACGGGAAAAGGACATGAT
GCTATGGCTGGAAGGAAAGCTGCCTGTTCCAAAGGTCCTGCACTTTGAACGGCATGATGGCTGGAGCAAT
CTGCTCATGAGTGAGGCCGATGGCGTCCTTTGCTCGGAAGAGTATGAAGATGAACAAAGCCCTGAAAAGA
TTATCGAGCTGTATGCGGAGTGCATCAGGCTCTTTCACTCCATCGACATATCGGATTGTCCCTATACGAA
TAGCTTAGACAGCCGCTTAGCCGAATTGGATTACTTACTGAATAACGATCTGGCCGATGTGGATTGCGAA
AACTGGGAAGAAGACACTCCATTTAAAGATCCGCGCGAGCTGTATGATTTTTTAAAGACGGAAAAGCCCG
AAGAGGAACTTGTCTTTTCCCACGGCGACCTGGGAGACAGCAACATCTTTGTGAAAGATGGCAAAGTAAG
TGGCTTTATTGATCTTGGGAGAAGCGGCAGGGCGGACAAGTGGTATGACATTGCCTTCTGCGTCCGGTCG
ATCAGGGAGGATATCGGGGAAGAACAGTATGTCGAGCTATTTTTTGACTTACTGGGGATCAAGCCTGATT
GGGAGAAAATAAAATATTATATTTTACTGGATGAATTGTTTTAGTACCTAGAATGCATGACCAAAATCCC
TTAACGTGAGTTTTCGTTCCACTGAGCGTCAGACCCCGTAGAAAAGATCAAAGGATCTTCTTGAGATCCT
TTTTTTCTGCGCGTAATCTGCTGCTTGCAAACAAAAAAACCACCGCTACCAGCGGTGGTTTGTTTGCCGG
ATCAAGAGCTACCAACTCTTTTTCCGAAGGTAACTGGCTTCAGCAGAGCGCAGATACCAAATACTGTCCT
TCTAGTGTAGCCGTAGTTAGGCCACCACTTCAAGAACTCTGTAGCACCGCCTACATACCTCGCTCTGCTA
ATCCTGTTACCAGTGGCTGCTGCCAGTGGCGATAAGTCGTGTCTTACCGGGTTGGACTCAAGACGATAGT
TACCGGATAAGGCGCAGCGGTCGGGCTGAACGGGGGGTTCGTGCACACAGCCCAGCTTGGAGCGAACGAC
CTACACCGAACTGAGATACCTACAGCGTGAGCTATGAGAAAGCGCCACGCTTCCCGAAGGGAGAAAGGCG
GACAGGTATCCGGTAAGCGGCAGGGTCGGAACAGGAGAGCGCACGAGGGAGCTTCCAGGGGGAAACGCCT
GGTATCTTTATAGTCCTGTCGGGTTTCGCCACCTCTGACTTGAGCGTCGATTTTTGTGATGCTCGTCAGG
GGGGCGGAGCCTATGGAAAAACGCCAGCAACGCGGCCTTTTTACGGTTCCTGGCCTTTTGCTGGCCTTTT
GCTCACATGTTCTTTCCTGCGTTATCCCCTGATTCTGTGGATAACCGTATTACCGCCTTTGAGTGAGCTG
ATACCGCTCGCCGCAGCCGAACGACCGAGCGCAGCGAGTCAGTGAGCGAGGAAGCGGAAGAGCGCCTGAT
GCGGTATTTTCTCCTTACGCATCTGTGCGGTATTTCACACCGCATATGGTGCACTCTCAGTACAATCTGC
TCTGATGCCGCATAGTTAAGCCAGTATACACTCCGCTATCGCTACGTGACTGGGTCATGGCTGCGCCCCG
ACACCCGCCAACACCCGCTGACGCGCCCTGACGGGCTTGTCTGCTCCCGGCATCCGCTTACAGACAAGCT
GTGACCGTCTCCGGGAGCTGCATGTGTCAGAGGTTTTCACCGTCATCACCGAAACGCGCGAGGCAGGGTG
CCTTGATGTGGGCGCCGGCGGTCGAGTGGCGACGGCGCGGCTTGTCCGCGCCCTGGTAGATTGCCTGGCC
GTAGGCCAGCCATTTTTGAGCGGCCAGCGGCCGCGATAGGCCGACGCGAAGCGGCGGGGCGTAGGGAGCG
CAGCGACCGAAGGGTAGGCGCTTTTTGCAGCTCTTCGGCTGTGCGCTGGCCAGACAGTTATGCACAGGCC
AGGCGGGTTTTAAGAGTTTTAATAAGTTTTAAAGAGTTTTAGGCGGAAAAATCGCCTTTTTTCTCTTTTA
TATCAGTCACTTACATGTGTGACCGGTTCCCAATGTACGGCTTTGGGTTCCCAATGTACGGGTTCCGGTT
CCCAATGTACGGCTTTGGGTTCCCAATGTACGTGCTATCCACAGGAAAGAGACCTTTTCGACCTTTTTCC
CCTGCTAGGGCAATTTGCCCTAGCATCTGCTCCGTACATTAGGAACCGGCGGATGCTTCGCCCTCGATCA
GGTTGCGGTAGCGCATGACTAGGATCGGGCCAGCCTGCCCCGCCTCCTCCTTCAAATCGTACTCCGGCAG
GTCATTTGACCCGATCAGCTTGCGCACGGTGAAACAGAACTTCTTGAACTCTCCGGCGCTGCCACTGCGT
TCGTAGATCGTCTTGAACAACCATCTGGCTTCTGCCTTGCCTGCGGCGCGGCGTGCCAGGCGGTAGAGAA
AACGGCCGATGCCGGGATCGATCAAAAAGTAATCGGGGTGAACCGTCAGCACGTCCGGGTTCTTGCCTTC
TGTGATCTCGCGGTACATCCAATCAGCTAGCTCGATCTCGATGTACTCCGGCCGCCCGGTTTCGCTCTTT
ACGATCTTGTAGCGGCTAATCAAGGCTTCACCCTCGGATACCGTCACCAGGCGGCCGTTCTTGGCCTTCT
TCGTACGCTGCATGGCAACGTGCGTGGTGTTTAACCGAATGCAGGTTTCTACCAGGTCGTCTTTCTGCTT
TCCGCCATCGGCTCGCCGGCAGAACTTGAGTACGTCCGCAACGTGTGGACGGAACACGCGGCCGGGCTTG
TCTCCCTTCCCTTCCCGGTATCGGTTCATGGATTCGGTTAGATGGGAAACCGCCATCAGTACCAGGTCGT
AATCCCACACACTGGCCATGCCGGCCGGCCCTGCGGAAACCTCTACGTGCCCGTCTGGAAGCTCGTAGCG
GATCACCTCGCCAGCTCGTCGGTCACGCTTCGACAGACGGAAAACGGCCACGTCCATGATGCTGCGACTA
TCGCGGGTGCCCACGTCATAGAGCATCGGAACGAAAAAATCTGGTTGCTCGTCGCCCTTGGGCGGCTTCC
TAATCGACGGCGCACCGGCTGCCGGCGGTTGCCGGGATTCTTTGCGGATTCGATCAGCGGCCGCTTGCCA
CGATTCACCGGGGCGTGCTTCTGCCTCGATGCGTTGCCGCTGGGCGGCCTGCGCGGCCTTCAACTTCTCC
ACCAGGTCATCACCCAGCGCCGCGCCGATTTGTACCGGGCCGGATGGTTTGCGACCGCTCACGCCGATTC
CTCGGGCTTGGGGGTTCCAGTGCCATTGCAGGGCCGGCAGGCAACCCAGCCGCTTACGCCTGGCCAACCG
CCCGTTCCTCCACACATGGGGCATTCCACGGCGTCGGTGCCTGGTTGTTCTTGATTTTCCATGCCGCCTC
CTTTAGCCGCTAAAATTCATCTACTCATTTATTCATTTGCTCATTTACTCTGGTAGCTGCGCGATGTATT
CAGATAGCAGCTCGGTAATGGTCTTGCCTTGGCGTACCGCGTACATCTTCAGCTTGGTGTGATCCTCCGC
CGGCAACTGAAAGTTGACCCGCTTCATGGCTGGCGTGTCTGCCAGGCTGGCCAACGTTGCAGCCTTGCTG
CTGCGTGCGCTCGGACGGCCGGCACTTAGCGTGTTTGTGCTTTTGCTCATTTTCTCTTTACCTCATTAAC
TCAAATGAGTTTTGATTTAATTTCAGCGGCCAGCGCCTGGACCTCGCGGGCAGCGTCGCCCTCGGGTTCT
GATTCAAGAACGGTTGTGCCGGCGGCGGCAGTGCCTGGGTAGCTCACGCGCTGCGTGATACGGGACTCAA
GAATGGGCAGCTCGTACCCGGCCAGCGCCTCGGCAACCTCACCGCCGATGCGCGTGCCTTTGATCGCCCG
CGACACGACAAAGGCCGCTTGTAGCCTTCCATCCGTGACCTCAATGCGCTGCTTAACCAGCTCCACCAGG
TCGGCGGTGGCCCATATGTCGTAAGGGCTTGGCTGCACCGGAATCAGCACGAAGTCGGCTGCCTTGATCG
CGGACACAGCCAAGTCCGCCGCCTGGGGCGCTCCGTCGATCACTACGAAGTCGCGCCGGCCGATGGCCTT
CACGTCGCGGTCAATCGTCGGGCGGTCGATGCCGACAACGGTTAGCGGTTGATCTTCCCGCACGGCCGCC
CAATCGCGGGCACTGCCCTGGGGATCGGAATCGACTAACAGAACATCGGCCCCGGCGAGTTGCAGGGCGC
GGGCTAGATGGGTTGCGATGGTCGTCTTGCCTGACCCGCCTTTCTGGTTAAGTACAGCGATAACCTTCAT
GCGTTCCCCTTGCGTATTTGTTTATTTACTCATCGCATCATATACGCAGCGACCGCATGACGCAAGCTGT
TTTACTCAAATACACATCACCTTTTTAGACGGCGGCGCTCGGTTTCTTCAGCGGCCAAGCTGGCCGGCCA
GGCCGCCAGCTTGGCATCAGACAAACCGGCCAGGATTTCATGCAGCCGCACGGTTGAGACGTGCGCGGGC
GGCTCGAACACGTACCCGGCCGCGATCATCTCCGCCTCGATCTCTTCGGTAATGAAAAACGGTTCGTCCT
GGCCGTCCTGGTGCGGTTTCATGCTTGTTCCTCTTGGCGTTCATTCTCGGCGGCCGCCAGGGCGTCGGCC
TCGGTCAATGCGTCCTCACGGAAGGCACCGCGCCGCCTGGCCTCGGTGGGCGTCACTTCCTCGCTGCGCT
CAAGTGCGCGGTACAGGGTCGAGCGATGCACGCCAAGCAGTGCAGCCGCCTCTTTCACGGTGCGGCCTTC
CTGGTCGATCAGCTCGCGGGCGTGCGCGATCTGTGCCGGGGTGAGGGTAGGGCGGGGGCCAAACTTCACG
CCTCGGGCCTTGGCGGCCTCGCGCCCGCTCCGGGTGCGGTCGATGATTAGGGAACGCTCGAACTCGGCAA
TGCCGGCGAACACGGTCAACACCATGCGGCCGGCCGGCGTGGTGGTGTCGGCCCACGGCTCTGCCAGGCT
ACGCAGGCCCGCGCCGGCCTCCTGGATGCGCTCGGCAATGTCCAGTAGGTCGCGGGTGCTGCGGGCCAGG
CGGTCTAGCCTGGTCACTGTCACAACGTCGCCAGGGCGTAGGTGGTCAAGCATCCTGGCCAGCTCCGGGC
GGTCGCGCCTGGTGCCGGTGATCTTCTCGGAAAACAGCTTGGTGCAGCCGGCCGCGTGCAGTTCGGCCCG
TTGGTTGGTCAAGTCCTGGTCGTCGGTGCTGACGCGGGCATAGCCCAGCAGGCCAGCGGCGGCGCTCTTG
TTCATGGCGTAATGTCTCCGGTTCTAGTCGCAAGTATTCTACTTTATGCGACTAAAACACGCGACAAGAA
AACGCCAGGAAAAGGGCAGGGCGGCAGCCTGTCGCGTAACTTAGGACTTGTGCGACATGTCGTTTTCAGA
AGACGGCTGCACTGAACGTCAGAAGCCGACTGCACTATAGCAGCGGAGGGGTTGGATCAAAGTACTTTGA
TCCCGAGGGGAACCCTGTGGTTGGCATGCACATACAAATGGACGAACGGATAAACCTTTTCACGCCCTTT
TAAATATCCGATTATTCTAATAAACGCTCTTTTCTCTTAGGTTTACCCGCCAATATATCCTGTCAAACAC
TGATAGTTTAAACTGAAGGCGGGAAACGACAATCTGATCCAAGCTCAAGCTGCTCTAGCATTCGCCATTC
AGGCTGCGCAACTGTTGGGAAGGGCGATCGGTGCGGGCCTCTTCGCTATTACGCCAGCTGGCGAAAGGGG
GATGTGCTGCAAGGCGATT
