>Addgene plasmid #96976 | pMDC43-SEIPIN1 | depositor partial sequence | sequence record 178539 | Insert sequence
ATGAGAATCCTCCAAAACAAAACAATGAAAGAACAAGACAACCAACTCAAAATCCCTGAACCATTACGAG
CTGACTGGTTCATGGTTCTAGTCACCATCCAAGCTGATCTAATCTACAACGCACTCGTGGTATTATCCTC
ACCTTTCTTTCTCCTATACCGCTCTTACCGCCGCGCAGTCGTTACCGTCTCCGCAGCAGAAAAAGCGGTT
AAACGTGCTCCAGCGCAGATAGCTGGTGGTGCGGGGCGGGTTGTTAGGAGGACATGGTTTGGTATATTGG
GTGCATGCCACGTGTCAATGGTAATGGTGTTGGCTTTGATTTTGGCGGTTGTTATTGGTGTTGGGATTGT
GAGTTTGTATGTAGAAAAGCCTGTGGTTGTGAGAGACAGATTGTTCTTTGATTACACTGAAGAAAACCCC
AGTGCGGTTTTTAGTTTTGATAAGAAGAAGAGATCGTTTAGTGTTCCTGTTGGTCATAGTGTTCATGTCT
CTTTAGTGCTTTGGATGCCTGAATCTGAAATTAATCGAAGAATTGGAGTATTTCAGTTGAAAGTAGAGCT
TTTATCGTTGAAAGGCGAGACAATCGCGAGATCGAGCCAACCTTGTATGTTACGGTTCAGAAGCAAACCT
ATAAGACTTGCACGAACATTTGTGATGAGTGTTCCACTTATAGCCGGGATAGCAAACGAAGCACAAACAA
TGAGAATCGATGCATTAAAGCACCAAGAGAAAATGCCAAGGACAAAAGCCGTGAGAGCGACTCTGATTCC
GCGTGCACAAACTCGGACATTGCCTCAGTTATATGAAGCAGAGATCGTTATAAACTCAAAACCGCCCTGG
ATTAAACGAATGGCTTATAACTGGAAATGGACTCTTTGCGTATGGACTTCAATGTACCTTTACGTCGCGA
TTTTGACCGCACTTCTTTGGTGTTTTAGACCGGTTTTGTTCCCTTACACTTCCTCAAGAACCATTTCGGA
GAGCGAAAACTTAGAGATCGAAGTAGTTGAAGAGGAACAAGAACAAGTCATGGAAAGACGACGGAGGGAA
AGAAGAAACCAGCCTCGTCGAAGAAATTTTGCTACTACACAGAAAAGTTATACATAG
